Addgene plasmid #109343: [pSK467] pLJC5 HA-Depdc5
Purpose: Lenti-viral expression of HA-tagged wildtype Depdc5
Depositing lab: David Sabatini & Kuang Shen. Depositing organization: Whitehead Institute for Biomedical Research. Publication: Architecture of the human GATOR1 and GATOR1-Rag GTPases complexes. Shen K, Huang RK, Brignole EJ, Condon KJ, Valenstein ML, Chantranupong L, Bomaliyamu A, Choe A, Hong C, Yu Z, Sabatini DM. Nature. 2018 Apr 5;556(7699):64-69. doi: 10.1038/nature26158. Epub 2018 Mar 28. PubMed 29590090.
Backbone
  Vector backbone: pLJC5
  Vector type: Lentiviral
Growth in bacteria
  Bacterial resistance: Ampicillin, 100 μg/mL
  Growth temperature: 37°C
  Growth strain: NEB Stable
  Copy number: High Copy
Gene/Insert
  Gene/Insert name: Depdc5
  Species: H. sapiens (human)
  Insert size (bp): 5000
  Entrez Gene: DEPDC5 (a.k.a. DEP.5, FFEVF, FFEVF1)
  Tag / fusion protein: HA (N terminal on insert)
  Cloning method: Unknown
Terms and licenses: Academic/Nonprofit Terms; Industry Terms: Not Available to Industry
How to cite: [pSK467] pLJC5 HA-Depdc5 was a gift from David Sabatini & Kuang Shen (Addgene plasmid # 109343 ; http://n2t.net/addgene:109343 ; RRID:Addgene_109343)
