[The description below was written by a language model from this plasmid's Addgene catalogue record and pLannotate feature annotations shown in this document.]
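Description:
pLJC5 HA-Depdc5 (pSK467) is a third-generation-style, self-inactivating HIV-1 lentiviral transfer plasmid of about 12.9 kb, built on the pLJC5 backbone to express human DEPDC5 carrying an N-terminal HA epitope tag. It is maintained in E. coli through a high-copy ColE1/pUC origin and selected with ampicillin via the bla gene. The backbone also carries an f1 origin, an SV40 origin and poly(A) signal, and remnants of a lac/lacZα cloning region with T3 and T7 promoters. The short RSF ori and lacI hits in the annotation are only fragments, so they are unlikely to be functional parts.

The viral genome is transcribed in packaging cells from an RSV promoter fused to a truncated 5' LTR, which makes production independent of Tat. The Ψ packaging signal (extending into a gag fragment) directs encapsidation, and the RRE directs Rev-dependent nuclear export. The ΔU3 3' LTR inactivates LTR promoter activity after integration. Within the provirus, the human ubiquitin C promoter drives the DEPDC5 open reading frame of roughly 4.8 kb. The HA tag is recorded in the catalogue but was not annotated separately in the feature table; it presumably lies just upstream of the annotated coding sequence. Downstream lie a cPPT/CTS element, which aids nuclear import of the preintegration complex, and an hPGK promoter–puromycin N-acetyltransferase cassette for selecting transduced mammalian cells.

DEPDC5 is a subunit of the GATOR1 complex. The construct is intended for stable lentiviral expression of the wild-type, HA-tagged protein, allowing detection or immunoprecipitation via the tag, and was deposited with a structural study of GATOR1 and its complex with the Rag GTPases.
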