Features (pLannotate 1.2.2; 27 found; start..end, strand, type, name):
     48..181     +  rep_origin     RSF ori (fragment): Plasmids containing the RSF 1030 origin of replication can be propagated in E. coli cells that contain additional plasmids with compatible origins.
    183..275     +  CDS            lacI (fragment): lac repressor; lacI; The lac repressor binds to the lac operator to inhibit transcription in E. coli. This inhibition can be relieved by adding lactose or isopropyl-β-D-thiogalactopyranoside (IPTG).
    288..309     +  protein_bind   CAP binding site: CAP binding activates transcription in the presence of cAMP. E. coli catabolite activator protein
    324..354     +  promoter       lac promoter: promoter for the E. coli lac operon
    358..380     +  protein_bind   lac operator (fragment): The lac repressor binds to the lac operator to inhibit transcription in E. coli. This inhibition can be relieved by adding lactose or isopropyl-β-D-thiogalactopyranoside (IPTG). lac repressor encoded by lacI
    423..441     +  promoter       T3 promoter: promoter for bacteriophage T3 RNA polymerase
    469..695     +  promoter       RSV promoter: Rous sarcoma virus enhancer/promoter
    696..876     +  LTR            5' LTR (truncated): truncated 5' long terminal repeat (LTR) from HIV-1
    923..1048    +  misc_feature   HIV-1 Ψ: packaging signal of human immunodeficiency virus type 1
   1032..1395    +  CDS            HIV-1 gag (fragment): gag protein from human immunodeficiency virus 1; gag
   1541..1774    +  misc_feature   RRE: The Rev response element (RRE) of HIV-1 allows for Rev-dependent mRNA export from the nucleus to the cytoplasm.
   2151..2251    +  CDS            Rev (fragment): human immunodeficiency virus 1 (HIV-1) Rev protein; rev; enhances nuclear export of unspliced and incompletely spliced viral mRNAs
   2292..3503    +  promoter       UbC promoter: human ubiquitin C promoter
   3593..8401    +  CDS            DEPDC5: DEPD5_HUMAN - Also known as KIAA0645 From Homo sapiens (Human).
   8446..8563    +  misc_feature   cPPT/CTS: central polypurine tract and central termination sequence of HIV-1
   8612..9122    +  promoter       hPGK promoter: human phosphoglycerate kinase 1 promoter
   9144..9743    +  CDS            PuroR: puromycin N-acetyltransferase; pac from Streptomyces alboniger; confers resistance to puromycin
   9786..9869    +  CDS            nef (fragment): NEF_HV1Z2 - Experimental evidence at protein level: Swiss-Prot protein existence level 1. Extracellular Nef protein targets CD4(+) T-lymphocytes for apoptosis by interacting with CXCR4 surface receptors. From Human immunodeficiency virus type 1 group M subtype D (isolate Z2/CDC-Z34) (HIV-1).
   9871..10104   +  LTR            3' LTR (ΔU3): self-inactivating 3' long terminal repeat (LTR) from HIV-1
  10176..10297   +  polyA_signal   SV40 poly(A) signal: SV40 polyadenylation signal
  10337..10472   +  rep_origin     SV40 ori: SV40 origin of replication
  10493..10511   -  promoter       T7 promoter: promoter for bacteriophage T7 RNA polymerase
  10519..10674   +  CDS            lacZα (fragment): LacZα fragment of β-galactosidase; lacZ fragment
  10679..11107   +  rep_origin     f1 ori (sequence partly withheld): f1 bacteriophage origin of replication; arrow indicates direction of (+) strand synthesis
  11160..11264   +  promoter       AmpR promoter: bla
  11265..12125   +  CDS            AmpR: β-lactamase; bla; confers resistance to ampicillin, carbenicillin, and related antibiotics
  12296..12884   +  rep_origin     ori: high-copy-number ColE1/pMB1/pBR322/pUC origin of replication
>Addgene plasmid #109343 | [pSK467] pLJC5 HA-Depdc5 | addgene full sequence | sequence record 211264 | Addgene NGS Result
AACGCCAGCAACGCGGCCTTTTTACGGTTCCTGGCCTTTTGCTGGCCTTTTGCTCACATGTTCTTTCCTG
CGTTATCCCCTGATTCTGTGGATAACCGTATTACCGCCTTTGAGTGAGCTGATACCGCTCGCCGCAGCCG
AACGACCGAGCGCAGCGAGTCAGTGAGCGAGGAAGCGGAAGAGCGCCCAATACGCAAACCGCCTCTCCCC
GCGCGTTGGCCGATTCATTAATGCAGCTGGCACGACAGGTTTCCCGACTGGAAAGCGGGCAGTGAGCGCA
ACGCAATTAATGTGAGTTAGCTCACTCATTAGGCACCCCAGGCTTTACACTTTATGCTTCCGGCTCGTAT
GTTGTGTGGAATTGTGAGCGGATAACAATTTCACACAGGAAACAGCTATGACCATGATTACGCCAAGCGC
GCAATTAACCCTCACTAAAGGGAACAAAAGCTGGAGCTGCAAGCTTAATGTAGTCTTATGCAATACTCTT
GTAGTCTTGCAACATGGTAACGATGAGTTAGCAACATGCCTTACAAGGAGAGAAAAAGCACCGTGCATGC
CGATTGGTGGAAGTAAGGTGGTACGATCGTGCCTTATTAGGAAGGCAACAGACGGGTCTGACATGGATTG
GACGAACCACTGAATTGCCGCATTGCAGAGATATTGTATTTAAGTGCCTAGCTCGATACATAAACGGGTC
TCTCTGGTTAGACCAGATCTGAGCCTGGGAGCTCTCTGGCTAACTAGGGAACCCACTGCTTAAGCCTCAA
TAAAGCTTGCCTTGAGTGCTTCAAGTAGTGTGTGCCCGTCTGTTGTGTGACTCTGGTAACTAGAGATCCC
TCAGACCCTTTTAGTCAGTGTGGAAAATCTCTAGCAGTGGCGCCCGAACAGGGACTTGAAAGCGAAAGGG
AAACCAGAGGAGCTCTCTCGACGCAGGACTCGGCTTGCTGAAGCGCGCACGGCAAGAGGCGAGGGGCGGC
GACTGGTGAGTACGCCAAAAATTTTGACTAGCGGAGGCTAGAAGGAGAGAGATGGGTGCGAGAGCGTCAG
TATTAAGCGGGGGAGAATTAGATCGCGATGGGAAAAAATTCGGTTAAGGCCAGGGGGAAAGAAAAAATAT
AAATTAAAACATATAGTATGGGCAAGCAGGGAGCTAGAACGATTCGCAGTTAATCCTGGCCTGTTAGAAA
CATCAGAAGGCTGTAGACAAATACTGGGACAGCTACAACCATCCCTTCAGACAGGATCAGAAGAACTTAG
ATCATTATATAATACAGTAGCAACCCTCTATTGTGTGCATCAAAGGATAGAGATAAAAGACACCAAGGAA
GCTTTAGACAAGATAGAGGAAGAGCAAAACAAAAGTAAGACCACCGCACAGCAAGCAGCAGCTGATCTTC
AGACCTGGAGGAGGAGATATGAGGGACAATTGGAGAAGTGAATTATATAAATATAAAGTAGTAAAAATTG
AACCATTAGGAGTAGCACCCACCAAGGCAAAGAGAAGAGTGGTGCAGAGAGAAAAAAGAGCAGTGGGAAT
AGGAGCTTTGTTCCTTGGGTTCTTGGGAGCAGCAGGAAGCACTATGGGCGCAGCGTCAATGACGCTGACG
GTACAGGCCAGACAATTATTGTCTGGTATAGTGCAGCAGCAGAACAATTTGCTGAGGGCTATTGAGGCGC
AACAGCATCTGTTGCAACTCACAGTCTGGGGCATCAAGCAGCTCCAGGCAAGAATCCTGGCTGTGGAAAG
ATACCTAAAGGATCAACAGCTCCTGGGGATTTGGGGTTGCTCTGGAAAACTCATTTGCACCACTGCTGTG
CCTTGGAATGCTAGTTGGAGTAATAAATCTCTGGAACAGATTTGGAATCACACGACCTGGATGGAGTGGG
ACAGAGAAATTAACAATTACACAAGCTTAATACACTCCTTAATTGAAGAATCGCAAAACCAGCAAGAAAA
GAATGAACAAGAATTATTGGAATTAGATAAATGGGCAAGTTTGTGGAATTGGTTTAACATAACAAATTGG
CTGTGGTATATAAAATTATTCATAATGATAGTAGGAGGCTTGGTAGGTTTAAGAATAGTTTTTGCTGTAC
TTTCTATAGTGAATAGAGTTAGGCAGGGATATTCACCATTATCGTTTCAGACCCACCTCCCAACCCCGAG
GGGACCCGACAGGCCCGAAGGAATAGAAGAAGAAGGTGGAGAGAGAGACAGAGACAGATCCATTCGATTA
GTGAACGGATCTCGACGGTATCGATCACGAGACTAGCCTCGAGCGGGATCTGGCCTCCGCGCCGGGTTTT
GGCGCCTCCCGCGGGCGCCCCCCTCCTCACGGCGAGCGCTGCCACGTCAGACGAAGGGCGCAGCGAGCGT
CCTGATCCTTCCGCCCGGACGCTCAGGACAGCGGCCCGCTGCTCATAAGACTCGGCCTTAGAACCCCAGT
ATCAGCAGAAGGACATTTTAGGACGGGACTTGGGTGACTCTAGGGCACTGGTTTTCTTTCCAGAGAGCGG
AACAGGCGAGGAAAAGTAGTCCCTTCTCGGCGATTCTGCGGAGGGATCTCCGTGGGGCGGTGAACGCCGA
TGATTATATAAGGACGCGCCGGGTGTGGCACAGCTAGTTCCGTCGCAGCCGGGATTTGGGTCGCGGTTCT
TGTTTGTGGATCGCTGTGATCGTCACTTGGTGAGTAGCGGGCTGCTGGGCTGGCCGGGGCTTTCGTGGCC
GCCGGGCCGCTCGGTGGGACGGAAGCGTGTGGAGAGACCGCCAAGGGCTGTAGTCTGGGTCCGCGAGCAA
GGTTGCCCTGAACTGGGGGTTGGGGGGAGCGCAGCAAAATGGCGGCTGTTCCCGAGTCTTGAATGGAAGA
CGCTTGTGAGGCGGGCTGTGAGGTCGTTGAAACAAGGTGGGGGGCATGGTGGGCGGCAAGAACCCAAGGT
CTTGAGGCCTTCGCTAATGCGGGAAAGCTCTTATTCGGGTGAGATGGGCTGGGGCACCATCTGGGGACCC
TGACGTGAAGTTTGTCACTGACTGGAGAACTCGGTTTGTCGTCTGTTGCGGGGGCGGCAGTTATGGCGGT
GCCGTTGGGCAGTGCACCCGTACCTTTGGGAGCGCGCGCCCTCGTCGTGTCGTGACGTCACCCGTTCTGT
TGGCTTATAATGCAGGGTGGGGCCACCTGCCGGTAGGTGTGCGGTAGGCTTTTCTCCGTCGCAGGACGCA
GGGTTCGGGCCTAGGGTAGGCTCTCCTGAATCGACAGGCGCCGGACCTCTGGTGAGGGGAGGGATAAGTG
AGGCGTCAGTTTCTTTGGTCGGTTTTATGTACCTATCTTCTTAAGTAGCTGAAGCTCCGGTTTTGAACTA
TGCGCTCGGGGTTGGCGAGTGTGTTTTGTGAAGTTTTTTAGGCACCTTTTGAAATGTAATCATTTGGGTC
AATATGTAATTTTCAGTGTTAGACTAGTAAATTGTCCGCTAAATTCTGGCCGTTTTTGGCTTTTTTGTTA
GACGAAGCGCTAGCGCTACCGGTGCCACCATGGGCTACCCCTATGATGTGCCTGACTACGCAGATCTCAA
TGGTGGTGGTGGTGGGTCGACGATGAGAACAACAAAGGTCTACAAACTCGTCATCCACAAGAAGGGCTTT
GGGGGCAGTGATGATGAGCTAGTTGTGAACCCCAAAGTGTTCCCTCACATCAAGCTTGGAGACATTGTAG
AGATTGCACACCCCAACGATGAATACAGCCCTCTGCTTTTGCAGGTCAAGTCTCTTAAGGAAGATTTACA
GAAGGAAACTATCAGTGTGGACCAGACTGTGACTCAAGTGTTCCGGCTGAGACCTTATCAGGATGTCTAT
GTTAATGTCGTAGACCCTAAGGATGTGACCCTTGACCTAGTGGAATTAACTTTTAAGGATCAGTATATTG
GCCGTGGGGATATGTGGCGACTAAAGAAAAGTTTGGTCAGCACATGTGCCTATATCACCCAGAAGGTGGA
GTTTGCTGGCATCAGAGCACAGGCTGGTGAACTGTGGGTTAAGAATGAGAAGGTCATGTGTGGCTACATC
AGTGAAGATACCAGGGTGGTGTTTCGTTCTACGTCGGCTATGGTTTACATATTTATTCAGATGAGCTGTG
AAATGTGGGATTTTGATATTTATGGGGATTTGTATTTTGAGAAAGCTGTGAATGGTTTCCTTGCTGATCT
ATTTACCAAGTGGAAGGAGAAGAACTGTAGTCATGAAGTGACAGTGGTCCTGTTTTCTAGAACTTTCTAT
GATGCAAAATCTGTTGATGAATTTCCTGAAATAAACCGAGCCTCAATTCGACAGGATCACAAGGGGAGAT
TCTATGAAGACTTTTACAAAGTGGTGGTGCAGAATGAGAGAAGAGAAGAATGGACTTCACTTCTCGTAAC
CATTAAAAAACTCTTCATCCAGTATCCAGTGTTGGTGCGACTGGAACAGGCAGAGGGCTTTCCTCAAGGA
GATAATTCTACCTCAGCACAAGGAAACTACCTGGAGGCCATCAATCTGTCATTCAATGTGTTTGATAAGC
ACTACATCAACCGCAACTTTGACCGAACTGGGCAGATGTCAGTGGTGATCACGCCCGGGGTGGGTGTCTT
TGAAGTGGACCGCCTACTCATGATCCTGACCAAGCAGCGGATGATAGATAATGGAATTGGTGTGGATTTG
GTGTGCATGGGAGAGCAACCGTTACATGCTGTCCCATTGTTCAAGCTCCATAATCGGAGTGCTCCCCGTG
ATTCTCGTCTGGGCGATGACTATAATATCCCTCACTGGATAAACCACAGTTTCTACACATCCAAAAGCCA
GCTCTTTTGTAATAGTTTCACCCCACGAATAAAACTGGCAGGAAAGAAGCCCGCCTCTGAGAAAGCAAAA
AATGGCCGTGATACATCTCTCGGGAGTCCAAAAGAATCTGAGAACGCCCTTCCCATCCAAGTAGATTATG
ACGCCTATGACGCTCAAGTGTTCAGGCTGCCCGGCCCATCCCGGGCCCAGTGCCTCACCACCTGCAGATC
TGTGCGAGAGCGAGAGAGTCACAGTCGAAAGAGTGCCAGCTCCTGTGATGTTTCATCCAGCCCTTCCCTA
CCAAGCCGCACACTGCCCACTGAGGAAGTGAGGAGCCAGGCTTCTGACGACAGCTCCCTAGGCAAGAGTG
CCAACATCCTGATGATCCCACACCCCCACCTGCACCAGTATGAAGTCAGCAGCTCCTTGGGATACACCAG
CACTCGAGATGTCCTGGAGAACATGATGGAGCCACCACAGCGAGACTCCAGTGCACCAGGGAGGTTTCAC
GTTGGCAGTGCAGAATCCATGCTGCATGTTCGACCTGGTGGATACACGCCCCAGAGAGCACTGATTAACC
CCTTCGCTCCCTCTCGGATGCCCATGAAGCTTACGTCCAACAGAAGGCGCTGGATGCACACTTTTCCTGT
GGGGCCATCCGGAGAAGCCATCCAGATCCACCACCAGACCCGACAGAATATGGCGGAGCTACAAGGCAGC
GGGCAGAGGGATCCAACTCACTCCTCTGCAGAGCTGCTGGAGTTAGCATATCATGAAGCTGCTGGAAGGC
ACAGCAATTCCCGCCAGCCTGGTGACGGCATGTCCTTCTTGAACTTCAGTGGAACAGAGGAGCTTTCTGT
CGGCCTGCTTAGCAACAGTGGTGCAGGTATGAATCCTAGGACCCAGAATAAGGATTCTCTAGAGGACAGT
GTTTCTACCTCTCCAGACCCAATTCTGACACTGTCTGCTCCCCCTGTAGTGCCAGGCTTCTGTTGCACAG
TTGGAGTGGACTGGAAGTCTCTCACTACTCCGGCGTGCCTCCCCCTTACCACCGACTACTTCCCTGACCG
CCAGGGCCTGCAGAATGACTACACAGAGGGCTGTTATGATCTCCTTCCAGAAGCAGACATCGACAGGAGG
GACGAAGATGGTGTGCAGATGACAGCCCAGCAGGTATTTGAAGAGTTTATTTGCCAACGTCTCATGCAGG
GCTACCAAATCATAGTGCAGCCCAAGACACAGAAACCCAATCCTGCTGTCCCGCCCCCGCTGAGCAGTAG
CCCACTCTATAGCCGAGGCCTTGTGTCCCGAAACCGCCCTGAGGAGGAGGACCAGTATTGGCTGAGTATG
GGCAGAACGTTCCACAAAGTGACGCTGAAGGATAAGATGATCACAGTGACGCGATACCTTCCCAAGTATC
CTTATGAATCTGCCCAGATCCACTACACCTACAGCCTCTGTCCTTCCCACTCAGACTCAGAGTTCGTCTC
CTGCTGGGTGGAGTTTTCCCACGAACGGCTGGAGGAGTACAAGTGGAATTACTTAGATCAGTATATCTGT
TCTGCCGGCTCTGAAGACTTCAGCTTAATTGAGTCCCTGAAGTTCTGGAGGACCCGCTTCCTGCTGCTGC
CAGCCTGTGTCACCGCCACCAAGCGCATCACGGAGGGGGAGGCCCACTGCGACATCTATGGGGACAGGCC
CCGTGCAGACGAGGACGAGTGGCAACTCCTGGATGGTTTTGTCCGCTTTGTGGAGGGCTTGAATCGCATT
CGCAGGCGGCATCGCTCGGATCGCATGATGCGGAAAGGGACCGCCATGAAAGGCTTGCAGATGACTGGGC
CCATTTCCACGCATTCTCTGGAGTCAACTGCACCCCCAGTGGGGAAGAAGGGAACCTCAGCTCTCTCTGC
CCTGTTGGAGATGGAGGCCAGTCAGAAGTGCCTGGGAGAACAGCAGGCAGCTGTGCATGGTGGGAAGAGC
TCCGCCCAGTCAGCCGAGAGCAGCAGCGTTGCCATGACTCCCACCTACATGGACAGCCCACGAAAGGACG
GGGCCTTCTTTATGGAGTTTGTCCGCAGCCCACGCACAGCATCGTCCGCCTTCTACCCTCAGGTATCTGT
GGACCAAACAGCCACTCCTATGTTGGACGGCACCAGTTTGGGCATATGCACAGGCCAATCCATGGACAGA
GGCAACAGCCAGACCTTTGGGAACTCCCAGAACATAGGAGAACAGGGCTACTCCTCCACAAACTCCAGTG
ACAGCAGCTCTCAGCAGCTGGTGGCAAGCTCCTTGACCTCATCCTCTACCCTGACAGAGATCCTGGAAGC
CATGAAGCACCCCTCGACAGGAGTCCAGCTGCTCTCTGAACAGAAGGGCCTCTCACCGTACTGCTTCATC
AGCGCGGAGGTGGTACACTGGTTGGTGAACCACGTGGAGGGGATCCAGACACAGGCGATGGCCATTGACA
TCATGCAGAAAATGCTGGAAGAGCAGCTCATCACACATGCATCTGGCGAAGCCTGGCGGACCTTCATCTA
CGGCTTCTATTTCTACAAGATAGTAACGGACAAAGAGCCCGACCGAGTGGCCATGCAGCAGCCCGCCACC
ACCTGGCACACAGCAGGAGTGGACGACTTCGCCAGCTTCCAGCGCAAGTGGTTTGAGGTGGCCTTTGTGG
CAGAAGAGCTCGTGCACTCTGAGATTCCTGCCTTTCTCCTGCCCTGGCTGCCTAGCCGGCCAGCCTCCTA
TGCAAGTAGGCACAGCTCCTTTAGCCGAAGTTTTGGAGGACGGAGCCAGGCGGCAGCACTTTTAGCTGCC
ACTGTCCCAGAGCAGAGGACTGTGACCCTGGATGTTGACGTGAACAACCGCACAGACCGGCTGGAGTGGT
GCAGCTGTTATTACCATGGCAACTTTTCTCTGAATGCAGCCTTTGAGATCAAGCTGCACTGGATGGCGGT
GACCGCAGCAGTACTCTTCGAGATGGTCCAAGGTTGGCATCGGAAAGCCACCTCCTGTGGCTTCTTGTTA
GTCCCAGTTTTGGAGGGGCCTTTTGCACTGCCCAGTTACCTGTATGGCGACCCCCTTCGTGCCCAGCTCT
TCATCCCACTCAACATCAGCTGCTTGCTCAAGGAGGGCAGCGAGCACCTGTTTGATAGCTTTGAACCCGA
AACGTACTGGGATCGAATGCACCTCTTCCAGGAAGCCATTGCACACAGGTTTGGGTTTGTACAAGATAAA
TATTCTGCCTCTGCTTTTAACTTCCCTGCTGAGAACAAGCCTCAGTATATCCACGTTACAGGAACAGTGT
TTCTGCAGCTGCCCTACTCCAAGCGCAAGTTCTCAGGGCAGCAGCGGCGGCGGCGGAACTCCACCAGCTC
CACCAACCAGAACATGTTCTGCGAGGAGCGGGTCGGCTACAACTGGGCCTACAACACCATGCTCACCAAA
ACATGGCGCTCCAGCGCCACAGGGGATGAAAAGTTTGCTGATCGGCTGCTGAAGGACTTCACGGACTTCT
GCATCAACCGTGACAACCGGCTGGTCACGTTCTGGACAAGTTGCCTGGAGAAGATGCATGCCAGTGCCCC
GTGAGAATTCTCGACCTCGAGACAAATGGCAGTATTCATCCACAATTTTAAAAGAAAAGGGGGGATTGGG
GGGTACAGTGCAGGGGAAAGAATAGTAGACATAATAGCAACAGACATACAAACTAAAGAATTACAAAAAC
AAATTACAAAAATTCAAAATTTTCGGGTTTATTACAGGGACAGCAGAGATCCACTTTGGCCGCGGCTCGA
GGGGGTTGGGGTTGCGCCTTTTCCAAGGCAGCCCTGGGTTTGCGCAGGGACGCGGCTGCTCTGGGCGTGG
TTCCGGGAAACGCAGCGGCGCCGACCCTGGGTCTCGCACATTCTTCACGTCCGTTCGCAGCGTCACCCGG
ATCTTCGCCGCTACCCTTGTGGGCCCCCCGGCGACGCTTCCTGCTCCGCCCCTAAGTCGGGAAGGTTCCT
TGCGGTTCGCGGCGTGCCGGACGTGACAAACGGAAGCCGCACGTCTCACTAGTACCCTCGCAGACGGACA
GCGCCAGGGAGCAATGGCAGCGCGCCGACCGCGATGGGCTGTGGCCAATAGCGGCTGCTCAGCAGGGCGC
GCCGAGAGCAGCGGCCGGGAAGGGGCGGTGCGGGAGGCGGGGTGTGGGGCGGTAGTGTGGGCCCTGTTCC
TGCCCGCGCGGTGTTCCGCATTCTGCAAGCCTCCGGAGCGCACGTCGGCAGTCGGCTCCCTCGTTGACCG
AATCACCGACCTCTCTCCCCAGGGGGATCCACCGGAGCTTACCATGACCGAGTACAAGCCCACGGTGCGC
CTCGCCACCCGCGACGACGTCCCCAGGGCCGTACGCACCCTCGCCGCCGCGTTCGCCGACTACCCCGCCA
CGCGCCACACCGTCGATCCGGACCGCCACATCGAGCGGGTCACCGAGCTGCAAGAACTCTTCCTCACGCG
CGTCGGGCTCGACATCGGCAAGGTGTGGGTCGCGGACGACGGCGCCGCGGTGGCGGTCTGGACCACGCCG
GAGAGCGTCGAAGCGGGGGCGGTGTTCGCCGAGATCGGCCCGCGCATGGCCGAGTTGAGCGGTTCCCGGC
TGGCCGCGCAGCAACAGATGGAAGGCCTCCTGGCGCCGCACCGGCCCAAGGAGCCCGCGTGGTTCCTGGC
CACCGTCGGCGTCTCGCCCGACCACCAGGGCAAGGGTCTGGGCAGCGCCGTCGTGCTCCCCGGAGTGGAG
GCGGCCGAGCGCGCCGGGGTGCCCGCCTTCCTGGAGACCTCCGCGCCCCGCAACCTCCCCTTCTACGAGC
GGCTCGGCTTCACCGTCACCGCCGACGTCGAGGTGCCCGAAGGACCGCGCACCTGGTGCATGACCCGCAA
GCCCGGTGCCTGACGCCCGCCCCACGACCCGCAGCGCCCGACCGAAAGGAGCGCACGACCCCATGCATCG
GTACCTTTAAGACCAATGACTTACAAGGCAGCTGTAGATCTTAGCCACTTTTTAAAAGAAAAGGGGGGAC
TGGAAGGGCTAATTCACTCCCAACGAAGACAAGATCTGCTTTTTGCTTGTACTGGGTCTCTCTGGTTAGA
CCAGATCTGAGCCTGGGAGCTCTCTGGCTAACTAGGGAACCCACTGCTTAAGCCTCAATAAAGCTTGCCT
TGAGTGCTTCAAGTAGTGTGTGCCCGTCTGTTGTGTGACTCTGGTAACTAGAGATCCCTCAGACCCTTTT
AGTCAGTGTGGAAAATCTCTAGCAGTAGTAGTTCATGTCATCTTATTATTCAGTATTTATAACTTGCAAA
GAAATGAATATCAGAGAGTGAGAGGAACTTGTTTATTGCAGCTTATAATGGTTACAAATAAAGCAATAGC
ATCACAAATTTCACAAATAAAGCATTTTTTTCACTGCATTCTAGTTGTGGTTTGTCCAAACTCATCAATG
TATCTTATCATGTCTGGCTCTAGCTATCCCGCCCCTAACTCCGCCCATCCCGCCCCTAACTCCGCCCAGT
TCCGCCCATTCTCCGCCCCATGGCTGACTAATTTTTTTTATTTATGCAGAGGCCGAGGCCGCCTCGGCCT
CTGAGCTATTCCAGAAGTAGTGAGGAGGCTTTTTTGGAGGCCTAGGGACGTACCCAATTCGCCCTATAGT
GAGTCGTATTACGCGCGCTCACTGGCCGTCGTTTTACAACGTCGTGACTGGGAAAACCCTGGCGTTACCC
AACTTAATCGCCTTGCAGCACATCCCCCTTTCGCCAGCTGGCGTAATAGCGAAGAGGCCCGCACCGATCG
CCCTTCCCAACAGTTGCGCAGCCTGAATGGCGAATGGG
[124 nt withheld, positions 10679-10802]
C
[91 nt withheld, positions 10804-10894]
A
[49 nt withheld, positions 10896-10944]
CCTTTGACGTTGGAGTCCACGTTCTTT
[37 nt withheld, positions 10972-11008]
ACCCTATCTCGGTCTATTCTTTTGATTTATAAGGGATTTTGCCGATTTCGGCCTATTGGTTAAAAAATGA
GCTGATTTAACAAAAATTTAACGCGAATTTTAACAAAATATTAACGCTTACAATTTAGGTGGCACTTTTC
GGGGAAATGTGCGCGGAACCCCTATTTGTTTATTTTTCTAAATACATTCAAATATGTATCCGCTCATGAG
ACAATAACCCTGATAAATGCTTCAATAATATTGAAAAAGGAAGAGTATGAGTATTCAACATTTCCGTGTC
GCCCTTATTCCCTTTTTTGCGGCATTTTGCCTTCCTGTTTTTGCTCACCCAGAAACGCTGGTGAAAGTAA
AAGATGCTGAAGATCAGTTGGGTGCACGAGTGGGTTACATCGAACTGGATCTCAACAGCGGTAAGATCCT
TGAGAGTTTTCGCCCCGAAGAACGTTTTCCAATGATGAGCACTTTTAAAGTTCTGCTATGTGGCGCGGTA
TTATCCCGTATTGACGCCGGGCAAGAGCAACTCGGTCGCCGCATACACTATTCTCAGAATGACTTGGTTG
AGTACTCACCAGTCACAGAAAAGCATCTTACGGATGGCATGACAGTAAGAGAATTATGCAGTGCTGCCAT
AACCATGAGTGATAACACTGCGGCCAACTTACTTCTGACAACGATCGGAGGACCGAAGGAGCTAACCGCT
TTTTTGCACAACATGGGGGATCATGTAACTCGCCTTGATCGTTGGGAACCGGAGCTGAATGAAGCCATAC
CAAACGACGAGCGTGACACCACGATGCCTGTAGCAATGGCAACAACGTTGCGCAAACTATTAACTGGCGA
ACTACTTACTCTAGCTTCCCGGCAACAATTAATAGACTGGATGGAGGCGGATAAAGTTGCAGGACCACTT
CTGCGCTCGGCCCTTCCGGCTGGCTGGTTTATTGCTGATAAATCTGGAGCCGGTGAGCGTGGGTCTCGCG
GTATCATTGCAGCACTGGGGCCAGATGGTAAGCCCTCCCGTATCGTAGTTATCTACACGACGGGGAGTCA
GGCAACTATGGATGAACGAAATAGACAGATCGCTGAGATAGGTGCCTCACTGATTAAGCATTGGTAACTG
TCAGACCAAGTTTACTCATATATACTTTAGATTGATTTAAAACTTCATTTTTAATTTAAAAGGATCTAGG
TGAAGATCCTTTTTGATAATCTCATGACCAAAATCCCTTAACGTGAGTTTTCGTTCCACTGAGCGTCAGA
CCCCGTAGAAAAGATCAAAGGATCTTCTTGAGATCCTTTTTTTCTGCGCGTAATCTGCTGCTTGCAAACA
AAAAAACCACCGCTACCAGCGGTGGTTTGTTTGCCGGATCAAGAGCTACCAACTCTTTTTCCGAAGGTAA
CTGGCTTCAGCAGAGCGCAGATACCAAATACTGTTCTTCTAGTGTAGCCGTAGTTAGGCCACCACTTCAA
GAACTCTGTAGCACCGCCTACATACCTCGCTCTGCTAATCCTGTTACCAGTGGCTGCTGCCAGTGGCGAT
AAGTCGTGTCTTACCGGGTTGGACTCAAGACGATAGTTACCGGATAAGGCGCAGCGGTCGGGCTGAACGG
GGGGTTCGTGCACACAGCCCAGCTTGGAGCGAACGACCTACACCGAACTGAGATACCTACAGCGTGAGCT
ATGAGAAAGCGCCACGCTTCCCGAAGGGAGAAAGGCGGACAGGTATCCGGTAAGCGGCAGGGTCGGAACA
GGAGAGCGCACGAGGGAGCTTCCAGGGGGAAACGCCTGGTATCTTTATAGTCCTGTCGGGTTTCGCCACC
TCTGACTTGAGCGTCGATTTTTGTGATGCTCGTCAGGGGGGCGGAGCCTATGGAAA
