>Addgene plasmid #109343 | [pSK467] pLJC5 HA-Depdc5 | depositor partial sequence | sequence record 206149 | WT DepdcC5
ATGGGCTACCCCTATGATGTGCCTGACTACGCAGATCTCAATGGTGGTGGTGGTGGGTCGACGATGAGAA
CAACAAAGGTCTACAAACTCGTCATCCACAAGAAGGGCTTTGGGGGCAGTGATGATGAGCTAGTTGTGAA
CCCCAAAGTGTTCCCTCACATCAAGCTTGGAGACATTGTAGAGATTGCACACCCCAACGATGAATACAGC
CCTCTGCTTTTGCAGGTCAAGTCTCTTAAGGAAGATTTACAGAAGGAAACTATCAGTGTGGACCAGACTG
TGACTCAAGTGTTCCGGCTGAGACCTTATCAGGATGTCTATGTTAATGTCGTAGACCCTAAGGATGTGAC
CCTTGACCTAGTGGAATTAACTTTTAAGGATCAGTATATTGGCCGTGGGGATATGTGGCGACTAAAGAAA
AGTTTGGTCAGCACATGTGCCTATATCACCCAGAAGGTGGAGTTTGCTGGCATCAGAGCACAGGCTGGTG
AACTGTGGGTTAAGAATGAGAAGGTCATGTGTGGCTACATCAGTGAAGATACCAGGGTGGTGTTTCGTTC
TACGTCGGCTATGGTTTACATATTTATTCAGATGAGCTGTGAAATGTGGGATTTTGATATTTATGGGGAT
TTGTATTTTGAGAAAGCTGTGAATGGTTTCCTTGCTGATCTATTTACCAAGTGGAAGGAGAAGAACTGTA
GTCATGAAGTGACAGTGGTCCTGTTTTCTAGAACTTTCTATGATGCAAAATCTGTTGATGAATTTCCTGA
AATAAACCGAGCCTCAATTCGACAGGATCACAAGGGGAGATTCTATGAAGACTTTTACAAAGTGGTGGTG
CAGAATGAGAGAAGAGAAGAATGGACTTCACTTCTCGTAACCATTAAAAAACTCTTCATCCAGTATCCAG
TGTTGGTGCGACTGGAACAGGCAGAGGGCTTTCCTCAAGGAGATAATTCTACCTCAGCACAAGGAAACTA
CCTGGAGGCCATCAATCTGTCATTCAATGTGTTTGATAAGCACTACATCAACCGCAACTTTGACCGAACT
GGGCAGATGTCAGTGGTGATCACGCCCGGGGTGGGTGTCTTTGAAGTGGACCGCCTACTCATGATCCTGA
CCAAGCAGCGGATGATAGATAATGGAATTGGTGTGGATTTGGTGTGCATGGGAGAGCAACCGTTACATGC
TGTCCCATTGTTCAAGCTCCATAATCGGAGTGCTCCCCGTGATTCTCGTCTGGGCGATGACTATAATATC
CCTCACTGGATAAACCACAGTTTCTACACATCCAAAAGCCAGCTCTTTTGTAATAGTTTCACCCCACGAA
TAAAACTGGCAGGAAAGAAGCCCGCCTCTGAGAAAGCAAAAAATGGCCGTGATACATCTCTCGGGAGTCC
AAAAGAATCTGAGAACGCCCTTCCCATCCAAGTAGATTATGACGCCTATGACGCTCAAGTGTTCAGGCTG
CCCGGCCCATCCCGGGCCCAGTGCCTCACCACCTGCAGATCTGTGCGAGAGCGAGAGAGTCACAGTCGAA
AGAGTGCCAGCTCCTGTGATGTTTCATCCAGCCCTTCCCTACCAAGCCGCACACTGCCCACTGAGGAAGT
GAGGAGCCAGGCTTCTGACGACAGCTCCCTAGGCAAGAGTGCCAACATCCTGATGATCCCACACCCCCAC
CTGCACCAGTATGAAGTCAGCAGCTCCTTGGGATACACCAGCACTCGAGATGTCCTGGAGAACATGATGG
AGCCACCACAGCGAGACTCCAGTGCACCAGGGAGGTTTCACGTTGGCAGTGCAGAATCCATGCTGCATGT
TCGACCTGGTGGATACACGCCCCAGAGAGCACTGATTAACCCCTTCGCTCCCTCTCGGATGCCCATGAAG
CTTACGTCCAACAGAAGGCGCTGGATGCACACTTTTCCTGTGGGGCCATCCGGAGAAGCCATCCAGATCC
ACCACCAGACCCGACAGAATATGGCGGAGCTACAAGGCAGCGGGCAGAGGGATCCAACTCACTCCTCTGC
AGAGCTGCTGGAGTTAGCATATCATGAAGCTGCTGGAAGGCACAGCAATTCCCGCCAGCCTGGTGACGGC
ATGTCCTTCTTGAACTTCAGTGGAACAGAGGAGCTTTCTGTCGGCCTGCTTAGCAACAGTGGTGCAGGTA
TGAATCCTAGGACCCAGAATAAGGATTCTCTAGAGGACAGTGTTTCTACCTCTCCAGACCCAATTCTGAC
ACTGTCTGCTCCCCCTGTAGTGCCAGGCTTCTGTTGCACAGTTGGAGTGGACTGGAAGTCTCTCACTACT
CCGGCGTGCCTCCCCCTTACCACCGACTACTTCCCTGACCGCCAGGGCCTGCAGAATGACTACACAGAGG
GCTGTTATGATCTCCTTCCAGAAGCAGACATCGACAGGAGGGACGAAGATGGTGTGCAGATGACAGCCCA
GCAGGTATTTGAAGAGTTTATTTGCCAACGTCTCATGCAGGGCTACCAAATCATAGTGCAGCCCAAGACA
CAGAAACCCAATCCTGCTGTCCCGCCCCCGCTGAGCAGTAGCCCACTCTATAGCCGAGGCCTTGTGTCCC
GAAACCGCCCTGAGGAGGAGGACCAGTATTGGCTGAGTATGGGCAGAACGTTCCACAAAGTGACGCTGAA
GGATAAGATGATCACAGTGACGCGATACCTTCCCAAGTATCCTTATGAATCTGCCCAGATCCACTACACC
TACAGCCTCTGTCCTTCCCACTCAGACTCAGAGTTCGTCTCCTGCTGGGTGGAGTTTTCCCACGAACGGC
TGGAGGAGTACAAGTGGAATTACTTAGATCAGTATATCTGTTCTGCCGGCTCTGAAGACTTCAGCTTAAT
TGAGTCCCTGAAGTTCTGGAGGACCCGCTTCCTGCTGCTGCCAGCCTGTGTCACCGCCACCAAGCGCATC
ACGGAGGGGGAGGCCCACTGCGACATCTATGGGGACAGGCCCCGTGCAGACGAGGACGAGTGGCAACTCC
TGGATGGTTTTGTCCGCTTTGTGGAGGGCTTGAATCGCATTCGCAGGCGGCATCGCTCGGATCGCATGAT
GCGGAAAGGGACCGCCATGAAAGGCTTGCAGATGACTGGGCCCATTTCCACGCATTCTCTGGAGTCAACT
GCACCCCCAGTGGGGAAGAAGGGAACCTCAGCTCTCTCTGCCCTGTTGGAGATGGAGGCCAGTCAGAAGT
GCCTGGGAGAACAGCAGGCAGCTGTGCATGGTGGGAAGAGCTCCGCCCAGTCAGCCGAGAGCAGCAGCGT
TGCCATGACTCCCACCTACATGGACAGCCCACGAAAGGACGGGGCCTTCTTTATGGAGTTTGTCCGCAGC
CCACGCACAGCATCGTCCGCCTTCTACCCTCAGGTATCTGTGGACCAAACAGCCACTCCTATGTTGGACG
GCACCAGTTTGGGCATATGCACAGGCCAATCCATGGACAGAGGCAACAGCCAGACCTTTGGGAACTCCCA
GAACATAGGAGAACAGGGCTACTCCTCCACAAACTCCAGTGACAGCAGCTCTCAGCAGCTGGTGGCAAGC
TCCTTGACCTCATCCTCTACCCTGACAGAGATCCTGGAAGCCATGAAGCACCCCTCGACAGGAGTCCAGC
TGCTCTCTGAACAGAAGGGCCTCTCACCGTACTGCTTCATCAGCGCGGAGGTGGTACACTGGTTGGTGAA
CCACGTGGAGGGGATCCAGACACAGGCGATGGCCATTGACATCATGCAGAAAATGCTGGAAGAGCAGCTC
ATCACACATGCATCTGGCGAAGCCTGGCGGACCTTCATCTACGGCTTCTATTTCTACAAGATAGTAACGG
ACAAAGAGCCCGACCGAGTGGCCATGCAGCAGCCCGCCACCACCTGGCACACAGCAGGAGTGGACGACTT
CGCCAGCTTCCAGCGCAAGTGGTTTGAGGTGGCCTTTGTGGCAGAAGAGCTCGTGCACTCTGAGATTCCT
GCCTTTCTCCTGCCCTGGCTGCCTAGCCGGCCAGCCTCCTATGCAAGTAGGCACAGCTCCTTTAGCCGAA
GTTTTGGAGGACGGAGCCAGGCGGCAGCACTTTTAGCTGCCACTGTCCCAGAGCAGAGGACTGTGACCCT
GGATGTTGACGTGAACAACCGCACAGACCGGCTGGAGTGGTGCAGCTGTTATTACCATGGCAACTTTTCT
CTGAATGCAGCCTTTGAGATCAAGCTGCACTGGATGGCGGTGACCGCAGCAGTACTCTTCGAGATGGTCC
AAGGTTGGCATCGGAAAGCCACCTCCTGTGGCTTCTTGTTAGTCCCAGTTTTGGAGGGGCCTTTTGCACT
GCCCAGTTACCTGTATGGCGACCCCCTTCGTGCCCAGCTCTTCATCCCACTCAACATCAGCTGCTTGCTC
AAGGAGGGCAGCGAGCACCTGTTTGATAGCTTTGAACCCGAAACGTACTGGGATCGAATGCACCTCTTCC
AGGAAGCCATTGCACACAGGTTTGGGTTTGTACAAGATAAATATTCTGCCTCTGCTTTTAACTTCCCTGC
TGAGAACAAGCCTCAGTATATCCACGTTACAGGAACAGTGTTTCTGCAGCTGCCCTACTCCAAGCGCAAG
TTCTCAGGGCAGCAGCGGCGGCGGCGGAACTCCACCAGCTCCACCAACCAGAACATGTTCTGCGAGGAGC
GGGTCGGCTACAACTGGGCCTACAACACCATGCTCACCAAAACATGGCGCTCCAGCGCCACAGGGGATGA
AAAGTTTGCTGATCGGCTGCTGAAGGACTTCACGGACTTCTGCATCAACCGTGACAACCGGCTGGTCACG
TTCTGGACAAGTTGCCTGGAGAAGATGCATGCCAGTGCCCCGTGAGAATTC
